>Addgene plasmid #42715 | TAL3252 | depositor partial sequence | sequence record 57835 | TAL3252 sequence 2430 bps
TCTAGAGCTAGCACCATGGACTACAAAGACCATGACGGTGATTATAAAGATCATGACATCGATTACAAGG
ATGACGATGACAAGATGGCCCCCAAGAAGAAGAGGAAGGTGGGCATTCACCGCGGGGTACCTATGGTGGA
CTTGAGGACACTCGGTTATTCGCAACAGCAACAGGAGAAAATCAAGCCTAAGGTCAGGAGCACCGTCGCG
CAACACCACGAGGCGCTTGTGGGGCATGGCTTCACTCATGCGCATATTGTCGCGCTTTCACAGCACCCTG
CGGCGCTTGGGACGGTGGCTGTCAAATACCAAGATATGATTGCGGCCCTGCCCGAAGCCACGCACGAGGC
AATTGTAGGGGTCGGTAAACAGTGGTCGGGAGCGCGAGCACTTGAGGCGCTGCTGACTGTGGCGGGTGAG
CTTAGGGGGCCTCCGCTCCAGCTCGACACCGGGCAGCTGCTGAAGATCGCGAAGAGAGGGGGAGTAACAG
CGGTAGAGGCAGTGCACGCCTGGCGCAATGCGCTCACCGGGGCCCCCTTGAACCTGACCCCAGACCAGGT
AGTCGCAATCGCGAACAATAATGGGGGAAAGCAAGCCCTGGAAACCGTGCAAAGGTTGTTGCCGGTCCTT
TGTCAAGACCACGGCCTTACACCGGAGCAAGTCGTGGCCATTGCAAATAATAACGGTGGCAAACAGGCTC
TTGAGACGGTTCAGAGACTTCTCCCAGTTCTCTGTCAAGCCCACGGGCTGACTCCCGATCAAGTTGTAGC
GATTGCGTCGAACATTGGAGGGAAACAAGCATTGGAGACTGTCCAACGGCTCCTTCCCGTGTTGTGTCAA
GCCCACGGTTTGACGCCTGCACAAGTGGTCGCCATCGCCAACAACAACGGCGGTAAGCAGGCGCTGGAAA
CAGTACAGCGCCTGCTGCCTGTACTGTGCCAGGATCATGGACTGACCCCAGACCAGGTAGTCGCAATCGC
GTCGAACATTGGGGGAAAGCAAGCCCTGGAAACCGTGCAAAGGTTGTTGCCGGTCCTTTGTCAAGACCAC
GGCCTTACACCGGAGCAAGTCGTGGCCATTGCAAGCAATGGGGGTGGCAAACAGGCTCTTGAGACGGTTC
AGAGACTTCTCCCAGTTCTCTGTCAAGCCCACGGGCTGACTCCCGATCAAGTTGTAGCGATTGCGTCGCA
TGACGGAGGGAAACAAGCATTGGAGACTGTCCAACGGCTCCTTCCCGTGTTGTGTCAAGCCCACGGTTTG
ACGCCTGCACAAGTGGTCGCCATCGCCAACAACAACGGCGGTAAGCAGGCGCTGGAAACAGTACAGCGCC
TGCTGCCTGTACTGTGCCAGGATCATGGACTGACCCCAGACCAGGTAGTCGCAATCGCGTCACATGACGG
GGGAAAGCAAGCCCTGGAAACCGTGCAAAGGTTGTTGCCGGTCCTTTGTCAAGACCACGGCCTTACACCG
GAGCAAGTCGTGGCCATTGCATCCCACGACGGTGGCAAACAGGCTCTTGAGACGGTTCAGAGACTTCTCC
CAGTTCTCTGTCAAGCCCACGGGCTGACTCCCGATCAAGTTGTAGCGATTGCGTCGAACATTGGAGGGAA
ACAAGCATTGGAGACTGTCCAACGGCTCCTTCCCGTGTTGTGTCAAGCCCACGGTTTGACGCCTGCACAA
GTGGTCGCCATCGCCAGCCATGATGGCGGTAAGCAGGCGCTGGAAACAGTACAGCGCCTGCTGCCTGTAC
TGTGCCAGGATCATGGACTGACCCCAGACCAGGTAGTCGCAATCGCGTCGAACATTGGGGGAAAGCAAGC
CCTGGAAACCGTGCAAAGGTTGTTGCCGGTCCTTTGTCAAGACCACGGCCTTACACCGGAGCAAGTCGTG
GCCATTGCAAGCAACATCGGTGGCAAACAGGCTCTTGAGACGGTTCAGAGACTTCTCCCAGTTCTCTGTC
AAGCCCACGGGCTGACTCCCGATCAAGTTGTAGCGATTGCGAATAACAATGGAGGGAAACAAGCATTGGA
GACTGTCCAACGGCTCCTTCCCGTGTTGTGTCAAGCCCACGGTTTGACGCCTGCACAAGTGGTCGCCATC
GCCTCCAATATTGGCGGTAAGCAGGCGCTGGAAACAGTACAGCGCCTGCTGCCTGTACTGTGCCAGGATC
ATGGACTGACACCCGAACAGGTGGTCGCCATTGCTTCTAATGGGGGAGGACGGCCAGCCTTGGAGTCCAT
CGTAGCCCAATTGTCCAGGCCCGATCCCGCGTTGGCTGCGTTAACGAATGACCATCTGGTGGCGTTGGCA
TGTCTTGGTGGACGACCCGCGCTCGATGCAGTCAAAAAGGGTCTGCCTCATGCTCCCGCATTGATCAAAA
GAACCAACCGGCGGATTCCCGAGAGAACTTCCCATCGAGTCGCGGGATCC
