>Addgene plasmid #42715 | TAL3252 | addgene partial sequence | sequence record 61062 | JDS-TALEN-F 5'-TAGGGGTCGGTAAACAGTGG-3'
GTGGCGGGTGAGCTTAGGGGGCCTCCGCTCCAGCTCGACACCGGGCAGCTGCTGAAGATCGCGAAGAGAG
GGGGAGTAACAGCGGTAGAGGCAGTGCACGCCTGGCGCAATGCGCTCACCGGGGCCCCCTTGAACCTGAC
CCCAGACCAGGTAGTCGCAATCGCGAACAATAATGGGGGAAAGCAAGCCCTGGAAACCGTGCAAAGGTTG
TTGCCGGTCCTTTGTCAAGACCACGGCCTTACACCGGAGCAAGTCGTGGCCATTGCAAATAATAACGGTG
GCAAACAGGCTCTTGAGACGGTTCAGAGACTTCTCCCAGTTCTCTGTCAAGCCCACGGGCTGACTCCCGA
TCAAGTTGTAGCGATTGCGTCGAACATTGGAGGGAAACAAGCATTGGAGACTGTCCAACGGCTCCTTCCC
GTGTTGTGTCAAGCCCACGGTTTGACGCCTGCACAAGTGGTCGCCATCGCCAACAACAACGGCGGTAAGC
AGGCGCTGGAAACAGTACAGCGCCTGCTGCCTGTACTGTGCCAGGATCATGGACTGACCCCAGACCAGGT
AGTCGCAATCGCGTCGAACATTGGGGGAAAGCAAGCCCTGGAAACCGTGCAAAGGTTGTTGCCGGTCCTT
TGTCAAGACCACGGCCTTACACCGGAGCAAGTCGTGGCCATTGCAAGCAATGGGGGTGGCAAACAGGCTC
TTGAGACGGTTCAGAGACTTCTCCCAGTTCTCTGTCAAGCCCACGGGCTGACTCCCGATCAAGTTGTAGC
GATTGCGTCGCATGACGGAGGGAAACAAGCATTGGAGACTGTCCAACGGCTCCTTCCCGTGTTGTGTCAA
GCCCACGGTTTGACGCCTGCACAAGTGGTCGCCATCGCCAACAACAACGGCGGTAAGCAGGCGCTGGAAA
CAGTACAGCGCCTGCTGCCTGTACTGTGCCAGGATCATGGACTGACCCCAGAC
