[The description below was written by a language model from this plasmid's Addgene catalogue record.]
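Description:
TAL3252 is a TALEN expression plasmid built on the JDS78 backbone, a mammalian expression vector of about 6.4 kb that also carries a T7 promoter. It is maintained in E. coli as a high-copy plasmid under ampicillin selection. The roughly 1.6 kb insert encodes an engineered TAL effector repeat array designated as the left half-site monomer of a nuclease pair directed against the zebrafish (D. rerio) gene fam123b. It was cloned by a restriction enzyme method that destroyed both cloning junctions.

The backbone supplies the sequences flanking the repeat array, so the expressed protein carries an N-terminal 3X Flag epitope and a C-terminal wild-type FokI nuclease domain. Expression in mammalian cells is driven by the CMV promoter. The T7 listing in the vector type indicates that the same coding sequence can be transcribed in vitro, which is the usual way to make TALEN mRNA for injection into zebrafish embryos. The use of a BGH reverse sequencing primer suggests a BGH polyadenylation region downstream, although the record does not list this as a feature.

Because FokI cleaves DNA only as a dimer, this left monomer is meant to be used with a matching right-side TALEN that binds the opposite strand across a short spacer. The resulting double-strand break is repaired imprecisely, producing indel mutations that disrupt the gene. The record does not name the partner plasmid. The associated work concerns targeted gene disruption in somatic zebrafish cells, and the insert name suggests the construct belongs to a set made for the zebrafish community. No feature table was supplied, so the exact positions of individual elements cannot be given.
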