Addgene plasmid #42715: TAL3252
Depositing lab: Keith Joung. Publication: Targeted gene disruption in somatic zebrafish cells using engineered TALENs. Sander JD, Cade L, Khayter C, Reyon D, Peterson RT, Joung JK, Yeh JR. Nat Biotechnol. 2011 Aug 5;29(8):697-8. doi: 10.1038/nbt.1934. PubMed 21822241.
Backbone
  Vector backbone: JDS78
  Backbone manufacturer: Addgene plasmid #32290
  Backbone size w/o insert (bp): 6447
  Vector type: Mammalian Expression ; T7
Growth in bacteria
  Bacterial resistance: Ampicillin, 100 μg/mL
  Growth temperature: 37°C
  Growth strain: XL1 Blue
  Copy number: High Copy
Gene/Insert
  Gene/Insert name: ZebrafishCommunity-fam123b-left (alt name: fam123b)
  Species: D. rerio (zebrafish)
  Insert size (bp): 1640
  Promoter: CMV
  Tag / fusion protein: 3X Flag (N terminal on backbone); WT FOKI (C terminal on backbone)
  Cloning method: Restriction Enzyme; 5′ cloning site N/A (destroyed during cloning); 3′ cloning site N/A (destroyed during cloning)
  Sequencing primers: 5′ CMV-F; 3′ BGH-rev
Terms and licenses: Academic/Nonprofit Terms; Industry Terms: Not Available to Industry
Depositor comments: Target binding site: TGGAGATCGCCACAAGAT It is strongly recommended that users perform a diagnostic digest to verify this plasmid prior to use. For example, a double digest of the plasmid with BamHI and KpnI should result in two bands at 2.3kb and 5.8kb.
How to cite: TAL3252 was a gift from Keith Joung (Addgene plasmid # 42715 ; http://n2t.net/addgene:42715 ; RRID:Addgene_42715)
